Addgene plasmid #63873: pSG 853
Purpose: Measurements of translational accuracy
Depositing lab: Albert Dahlberg. Depositing organization: Brown University. Publication: Mutations at U2555, a tRNA-protected base in 23S rRNA, affect translational fidelity. O'Connor M, Dahlberg AE. Proc Natl Acad Sci U S A. 1993 Oct 1;90(19):9214-8. PubMed 8415679.
Backbone
  Vector backbone: pACYC184
  Backbone size w/o insert (bp): 4500
  Vector type: Bacterial Expression
Growth in bacteria
  Bacterial resistance: Tetracycline, 10 μg/mL
  Growth temperature: 37°C
  Growth strain: DH5alpha
  Copy number: Low Copy
Gene/Insert
  Gene/Insert name: lacZ
  Species: Escherichia coli
  Insert size (bp): 3200
  Mutation: UAA near 5' end
  GenBank ID: NC_000913.3
  Entrez Gene: lacZ (a.k.a. b0344, ECK0341)
  Promoter: PtacI
  Cloning method: Restriction Enzyme; 5′ cloning site NaeI (destroyed during cloning); 3′ cloning site ScaI (destroyed during cloning)
  Sequencing primers: 5′ M13pUC-Rev
Resource information
  A portion of this plasmid was derived from a plasmid made by: Derived from pSG25
Terms and licenses: Academic/Nonprofit Terms; Industry Terms: Not Available to Industry
Depositor comments: This plasmid carries a UAA nonsense mutation near the 5' end of lacZ.
How to cite: pSG 853 was a gift from Albert Dahlberg (Addgene plasmid # 63873 ; http://n2t.net/addgene:63873 ; RRID:Addgene_63873)
