[The description below was written by a language model from this plasmid's Addgene catalogue record.]
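Description:
pSG 853 is a low-copy bacterial expression plasmid built on the pACYC184 backbone (about 4.5 kb without insert) and selected with tetracycline in Escherichia coli. pACYC184-type vectors replicate from the p15A origin, which is compatible with ColE1/pMB1-type plasmids, so a reporter of this kind can generally be maintained alongside a second plasmid in the same cell. The record does not include a feature table, however, so the origin and other backbone elements are inferred from the named backbone rather than annotated.

The payload is an approximately 3.2 kb E. coli lacZ gene expressed from the PtacI promoter, a hybrid trp/lac promoter. The insert was placed by restriction cloning between NaeI and ScaI sites, both destroyed in the process, and part of the plasmid derives from an earlier construct, pSG25. The defining feature is a UAA (ochre) nonsense codon engineered near the 5' end of the lacZ coding sequence. Normal termination at this codon yields only a short, inactive peptide, so full-length, enzymatically active β-galactosidase is made only when the ribosome reads through the stop codon.

β-galactosidase activity therefore serves as a quantitative readout of UAA readthrough, and the stated purpose of the plasmid is the measurement of translational accuracy. The associated work concerns mutations in 23S rRNA that affect translational fidelity, consistent with using this reporter to compare stop-codon suppression levels between wild-type cells and those with altered translational machinery.
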