>Addgene plasmid #63873 | pSG 853 | addgene partial sequence | sequence record 110728 | LacZ-R 5'-GACAGTATCGGCCTCAGGAA-3'
ACCAGGCAAAGCGCCATTCGCCATTCAGGCTGCGCAACTGTTGGGAAGGGCGATCGGTGCGGGCCTCTTC
GCTATTACGCCAGCTGGCGAAAGGGGGATGTGCTGCAAGGCGATTAAGTTGGGTAACGCCAGGGTTTTCC
CAGTCACGACGTTGTAAAACGACGGCCAGTGAATTAGGGCCGCTAACTTAGACAAAGCTTAGCGTAATCA
TGGTGAATTCTGTTTCCTGTGTGAAATTGTTATCCGCTCACAATTGTCGACATTATACGAGCCGATGATT
AATTGTCAACACGGCCGACGCGCTGGGCTACGTCTTGCTGGCGTTCGCGACGCGAGGCTGGATGGCCTTC
CCCATTATGATTCTTCTCGCTTCCGGCGGCATCGGGATGCCCGCGTTGCAGGCCATGCTGTCCAGGCAGG
TAGATGACGACCATCAGGGACAGCTTCAAGGATCGCTCGCGGCTCTTACCAGCCTAACTTCGATCATTGG
ACCGCTGATCGTCACGGCGATTTATGCCGCCTCGGCGAGCACATGGAACGGGTTGGCATGGATTGTAGGC
GCCGCCCTATACCTTGTCTGCCTCCCCGCGTTGCGTCGCGGTGCATGGAGCCGGGCCACCTCGACCTGAA
TGGAAGCCACTGCGATGAGTGG
